Addgene plasmid #136715: pISH-Olfr530
Purpose: Template to synthesize riboprobes for in situ hybridization (ISH) for Olfr530
Depositing lab: Peter Mombaerts. Depositing organization: Max Planck Research Unit for Neurogenetics. Publication: The Zonal Organization of Odorant Receptor Gene Choice in the Main Olfactory Epithelium of the Mouse. Zapiec B, Mombaerts P. Cell Rep. 2020 Mar 24;30(12):4220-4234.e5. doi: 10.1016/j.celrep.2020.02.110. PubMed 32209480.
Backbone
  Vector backbone: pGEM-T-Easy
  Vector type: in situ probe
Growth in bacteria
  Bacterial resistance: Ampicillin, 100 μg/mL
  Growth temperature: 37°C
  Growth strain: DH5alpha
  Copy number: High Copy
Gene/Insert
  Gene/Insert name: Olfr530
  Species: M. musculus (mouse)
  Mutation: ISH Probe insert
  Entrez Gene: Olfr530 (a.k.a. MOR252-2)
  Cloning method: Unknown
Terms and licenses: Academic/Nonprofit Terms; Industry Terms: Not Available to Industry
Depositor comments: ISH probe for mouse gene: Olfr530 aka MOR252-2
How to cite: pISH-Olfr530 was a gift from Peter Mombaerts (Addgene plasmid # 136715 ; http://n2t.net/addgene:136715 ; RRID:Addgene_136715)
