[The description below was written by a language model from this plasmid's Addgene catalogue record and pLannotate feature annotations shown in this document.]
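Description:
pISH-Olfr530 is a bacterial cloning plasmid built on the pGEM-T-Easy backbone and catalogued as an in situ probe vector. It serves as a template for synthesizing riboprobes against the mouse odorant receptor gene Olfr530 (also known as MOR252-2). The sequenced plasmid is 3,531 nt. It is maintained in E. coli at high copy through a ColE1/pUC-type origin and selected with ampicillin via the β-lactamase gene and its native promoter. The backbone also carries an f1 bacteriophage origin, which can support single-stranded DNA production. Remnants of the lac region are present as well: the lac promoter, operator and CAP site, together with lacZα fragments that reflect the backbone's cloning site lying within lacZα.

The functional core is the pair of opposing bacteriophage promoters, T7 on the forward strand and SP6 on the reverse strand, which flank a region of roughly 650 nt between them. The Olfr530 probe fragment is not annotated as a feature in the table but presumably occupies this interval. The short hornet peptide match called just inside the SP6 promoter is most likely a spurious annotation rather than a designed element. With this arrangement, in vitro transcription from one promoter yields an antisense riboprobe that hybridizes to Olfr530 mRNA, while the other yields the sense-strand control. The record does not state the orientation of the insert, so it cannot be said which polymerase gives which strand. It also does not give the exact portion of the gene covered or the cloning method. The associated work concerns the zonal organization of odorant receptor gene choice in the mouse main olfactory epithelium, consistent with use of the probe to map Olfr530-expressing cells in tissue sections.
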