Features (pLannotate 1.2.2; 13 found; start..end, strand, type, name):
     68..86      +  promoter       T7 promoter: promoter for bacteriophage T7 RNA polymerase
    666..728     -  CDS            VESPI_VESMG (fragment): Experimental evidence at protein level: Swiss-Prot protein existence level 1. Shows contractile activity on isolated ileum smooth muscle. From Vespa magnifica (Hornet).
    740..758     -  promoter       SP6 promoter: promoter for bacteriophage SP6 RNA polymerase
    800..816     -  protein_bind   lac operator: The lac repressor binds to the lac operator to inhibit transcription in E. coli. This inhibition can be relieved by adding lactose or isopropyl-β-D-thiogalactopyranoside (IPTG). lac repressor encoded by lacI
    824..854     -  promoter       lac promoter: promoter for the E. coli lac operon
    869..890     -  protein_bind   CAP binding site: CAP binding activates transcription in the presence of cAMP. E. coli catabolite activator protein
    903..995     -  CDS            lacI (fragment): lac repressor; lacI; The lac repressor binds to the lac operator to inhibit transcription in E. coli. This inhibition can be relieved by adding lactose or isopropyl-β-D-thiogalactopyranoside (IPTG).
   1178..1766    -  rep_origin     ori: high-copy-number ColE1/pMB1/pBR322/pUC origin of replication
   1937..2797    -  CDS            AmpR: β-lactamase; bla; confers resistance to ampicillin, carbenicillin, and related antibiotics
   2798..2902    -  promoter       AmpR promoter: bla
   2929..2979    +  misc_feature   bom (fragment): basis of mobility region from pBR322
   3007..3435    -  rep_origin     f1 ori (sequence partly withheld): f1 bacteriophage origin of replication; arrow indicates direction of (+) strand synthesis
   3439..65      -  CDS            lacZα (fragment) (across the origin): LacZα fragment of β-galactosidase; lacZ fragment
>Addgene plasmid #136715 | pISH-Olfr530 | addgene full sequence | sequence record 273184 | Addgene NGS Result
GCGATTAAGTTGGGTAACGCCAGGGTTTTCCCAGTCACGACGTTGTAAAACGACGGCCAGTGAATTGTAA
TACGACTCACTATAGGGCGAATTGGGCCCGACGTCGCATGCTCCCGGCCGCCATGGCGGCCGCGGGAATT
CGATTCCCCATTGATGACTTTGAGCTTGGAGAAGAGCTCTAGAAGCAGTGGGTAAAGAGCTAATAAGTTC
ATTCAAGCCTTCTTTTTCTCTTTTCTGACTCTGTAGGGCACAGTCTAAGTTAGAGCCTGGGCTGCTGTCC
AAAGTTTGTATGAGGAAAATCAGACTGTCTACCAAATAATACTAGTCTTCGACTCTTTTGAATGTGTTAA
ATAGTTTTAACCATTCCTATTCTACCTAGAAATGTGTGCTTAGAATTCAATGCTATTAAATGTGAATATA
TATCTATGACACACTGAATCAGGTCTACTTAAATCTTGAGTGTAGTCCTTTTAATGAATTCTCTTTAAAA
TTTTTTGATTCTCTACAGCAAAGGCCAAGAGTAAATGGTTACAGAAATAAAGAATAATAGACCCTGCCCA
CACTTCATGTAGATGTTTGCTGATCTGATTTGACTGTTTTCATTTGTTGTATTATTATCTGTTTCTCCTG
GTACTTAGTTCATCCACAAGATTCAGGGAAATCACTAGTGAATTCGCGGCCGCCTGCAGGTCGACCATAT
GGGAGAGCTCCCAACGCGTTGGATGCATAGCTTGAGTATTCTATAGTGTCACCTAAATAGCTTGGCGTAA
TCATGGTCATAGCTGTTTCCTGTGTGAAATTGTTATCCGCTCACAATTCCACACAACATACGAGCCGGAA
GCATAAAGTGTAAAGCCTGGGGTGCCTAATGAGTGAGCTAACTCACATTAATTGCGTTGCGCTCACTGCC
CGCTTTCCAGTCGGGAAACCTGTCGTGCCAGCTGCATTAATGAATCGGCCAACGCGCGGGGAGAGGCGGT
TTGCGTATTGGGCGCTCTTCCGCTTCCTCGCTCACTGACTCGCTGCGCTCGGTCGTTCGGCTGCGGCGAG
CGGTATCAGCTCACTCAAAGGCGGTAATACGGTTATCCACAGAATCAGGGGATAACGCAGGAAAGAACAT
GTGAGCAAAAGGCCAGCAAAAGGCCAGGAACCGTAAAAAGGCCGCGTTGCTGGCGTTTTTCCATAGGCTC
CGCCCCCCTGACGAGCATCACAAAAATCGACGCTCAAGTCAGAGGTGGCGAAACCCGACAGGACTATAAA
GATACCAGGCGTTTCCCCCTGGAAGCTCCCTCGTGCGCTCTCCTGTTCCGACCCTGCCGCTTACCGGATA
CCTGTCCGCCTTTCTCCCTTCGGGAAGCGTGGCGCTTTCTCATAGCTCACGCTGTAGGTATCTCAGTTCG
GTGTAGGTCGTTCGCTCCAAGCTGGGCTGTGTGCACGAACCCCCCGTTCAGCCCGACCGCTGCGCCTTAT
CCGGTAACTATCGTCTTGAGTCCAACCCGGTAAGACACGACTTATCGCCACTGGCAGCAGCCACTGGTAA
CAGGATTAGCAGAGCGAGGTATGTAGGCGGTGCTACAGAGTTCTTGAAGTGGTGGCCTAACTACGGCTAC
ACTAGAAGAACAGTATTTGGTATCTGCGCTCTGCTGAAGCCAGTTACCTTCGGAAAAAGAGTTGGTAGCT
CTTGATCCGGCAAACAAACCACCGCTGGTAGCGGTGGTTTTTTTGTTTGCAAGCAGCAGATTACGCGCAG
AAAAAAAGGATCTCAAGAAGATCCTTTGATCTTTTCTACGGGGTCTGACGCTCAGTGGAACGAAAACTCA
CGTTAAGGGATTTTGGTCATGAGATTATCAAAAAGGATCTTCACCTAGATCCTTTTAAATTAAAAATGAA
GTTTTAAATCAATCTAAAGTATATATGAGTAAACTTGGTCTGACAGTTACCAATGCTTAATCAGTGAGGC
ACCTATCTCAGCGATCTGTCTATTTCGTTCATCCATAGTTGCCTGACTCCCCGTCGTGTAGATAACTACG
ATACGGGAGGGCTTACCATCTGGCCCCAGTGCTGCAATGATACCGCGAGACCCACGCTCACCGGCTCCAG
ATTTATCAGCAATAAACCAGCCAGCCGGAAGGGCCGAGCGCAGAAGTGGTCCTGCAACTTTATCCGCCTC
CATCCAGTCTATTAATTGTTGCCGGGAAGCTAGAGTAAGTAGTTCGCCAGTTAATAGTTTGCGCAACGTT
GTTGCCATTGCTACAGGCATCGTGGTGTCACGCTCGTCGTTTGGTATGGCTTCATTCAGCTCCGGTTCCC
AACGATCAAGGCGAGTTACATGATCCCCCATGTTGTGCAAAAAAGCGGTTAGCTCCTTCGGTCCTCCGAT
CGTTGTCAGAAGTAAGTTGGCCGCAGTGTTATCACTCATGGTTATGGCAGCACTGCATAATTCTCTTACT
GTCATGCCATCCGTAAGATGCTTTTCTGTGACTGGTGAGTACTCAACCAAGTCATTCTGAGAATAGTGTA
TGCGGCGACCGAGTTGCTCTTGCCCGGCGTCAATACGGGATAATACCGCGCCACATAGCAGAACTTTAAA
AGTGCTCATCATTGGAAAACGTTCTTCGGGGCGAAAACTCTCAAGGATCTTACCGCTGTTGAGATCCAGT
TCGATGTAACCCACTCGTGCACCCAACTGATCTTCAGCATCTTTTACTTTCACCAGCGTTTCTGGGTGAG
CAAAAACAGGAAGGCAAAATGCCGCAAAAAAGGGAATAAGGGCGACACGGAAATGTTGAATACTCATACT
CTTCCTTTTTCAATATTATTGAAGCATTTATCAGGGTTATTGTCTCATGAGCGGATACATATTTGAATGT
ATTTAGAAAAATAAACAAATAGGGGTTCCGCGCACATTTCCCCGAAAAGTGCCACCTGATGCGGTGTGAA
ATACCGCACAGATGCGTAAGGAGAAAATACCGCATCAGGAAATTGTAAGCGTTAATATTTTGTTAAAATT
CGCGTTAAATTTTTGTTAAATCAGCTCATTTTTTAACCAATAGGCCGAAATCGGCAAAATCCCTTATAAA
TCAAAAGAATAGACCGAGATAGGGT
[37 nt withheld, positions 3106-3142]
AAAGAACGTGGACTCCAACGTCAAAGG
[49 nt withheld, positions 3170-3218]
T
[91 nt withheld, positions 3220-3310]
G
[124 nt withheld, positions 3312-3435]
CCATTCGCCATTCAGGCTGCGCAACTGTTGGGAAGGGCGATCGGTGCGGGCCTCTTCGCTATTACGCCAG
CTGGCGAAAGGGGGATGTGCTGCAAG
